>Addgene plasmid #123363 | pRC49-U6-DR-crRNA-BsmbI(x2)-6T; EFS-Puro-2A-Fluc-2A-EGFP_NLS-WPRE | addgene full sequence | sequence record 240469 | Addgene NGS Result
TTAATGTAGTCTTATGCAATACTCTTGTAGTCTTGCAACATGGTAACGATGAGTTAGCAACATGCCTTAC
AAGGAGAGAAAAAGCACCGTGCATGCCGATTGGTGGAAGTAAGGTGGTACGATCGTGCCTTATTAGGAAG
GCAACAGACGGGTCTGACATGGATTGGACGAACCACTGAATTGCCGCATTGCAGAGATATTGTATTTAAG
TGCCTAGCTCGATACATAAACGGGTCTCTCTGGTTAGACCAGATCTGAGCCTGGGAGCTCTCTGGCTAAC
TAGGGAACCCACTGCTTAAGCCTCAATAAAGCTTGCCTTGAGTGCTTCAAGTAGTGTGTGCCCGTCTGTT
GTGTGACTCTGGTAACTAGAGATCCCTCAGACCCTTTTAGTCAGTGTGGAAAATCTCTAGCAGTGGCGCC
CGAACAGGGACTTGAAAGCGAAAGGGAAACCAGAGGAGCTCTCTCGACGCAGGACTCGGCTTGCTGAAGC
GCGCACGGCAAGAGGCGAGGGGCGGCGACTGGTGAGTACGCCAAAAATTTTGACTAGCGGAGGCTAGAAG
GAGAGAGATGGGTGCGAGAGCGTCAGTATTAAGCGGGGGAGAATTAGATCGCGATGGGAAAAAATTCGGT
TAAGGCCAGGGGGAAAGAAAAAATATAAATTAAAACATATAGTATGGGCAAGCAGGGAGCTAGAACGATT
CGCAGTTAATCCTGGCCTGTTAGAAACATCAGAAGGCTGTAGACAAATACTGGGACAGCTACAACCATCC
CTTCAGACAGGATCAGAAGAACTTAGATCATTATATAATACAGTAGCAACCCTCTATTGTGTGCATCAAA
GGATAGAGATAAAAGACACCAAGGAAGCTTTAGACAAGATAGAGGAAGAGCAAAACAAAAGTAAGACCAC
CGCACAGCAAGCGGCCGCTGATCTTCAGACCTGGAGGAGGAGATATGAGGGACAATTGGAGAAGTGAATT
ATATAAATATAAAGTAGTAAAAATTGAACCATTAGGAGTAGCACCCACCAAGGCAAAGAGAAGAGTGGTG
CAGAGAGAAAAAAGAGCAGTGGGAATAGGAGCTTTGTTCCTTGGGTTCTTGGGAGCAGCAGGAAGCACTA
TGGGCGCAGCGTCAATGACGCTGACGGTACAGGCCAGACAATTATTGTCTGGTATAGTGCAGCAGCAGAA
CAATTTGCTGAGGGCTATTGAGGCGCAACAGCATCTGTTGCAACTCACAGTCTGGGGCATCAAGCAGCTC
CAGGCAAGAATCCTGGCTGTGGAAAGATACCTAAAGGATCAACAGCTCCTGGGGATTTGGGGTTGCTCTG
GAAAACTCATTTGCACCACTGCTGTGCCTTGGAATGCTAGTTGGAGTAATAAATCTCTGGAACAGATTTG
GAATCACACGACCTGGATGGAGTGGGACAGAGAAATTAACAATTACACAAGCTTAATACACTCCTTAATT
GAAGAATCGCAAAACCAGCAAGAAAAGAATGAACAAGAATTATTGGAATTAGATAAATGGGCAAGTTTGT
GGAATTGGTTTAACATAACAAATTGGCTGTGGTATATAAAATTATTCATAATGATAGTAGGAGGCTTGGT
AGGTTTAAGAATAGTTTTTGCTGTACTTTCTATAGTGAATAGAGTTAGGCAGGGATATTCACCATTATCG
TTTCAGACCCACCTCCCAACCCCGAGGGGACCCAGAGAGGGCCTATTTCCCATGATTCCTTCATATTTGC
ATATACGATACAAGGCTGTTAGAGAGATAATTAGAATTAATTTGACTGTAAACACAAAGATATTAGTACA
AAATACGTGACGTAGAAAGTAATAATTTCTTGGGTAGTTTGCAGTTTTAAAATTATGTTTTAAAATGGAC
TATCATATGCTTACCGTAACTTGAAAGTATTTCGATTTCTTGGCTTTATATATCTTGTGGAAAGGACGAA
ACACCGTAATTTCTACTAAGTGTAGATGAGACGGACGTCTCTTTTTTAAGCTTGGCGTGGATCCGATATC
AACTAGATCTTGAGACAAATGGCAGTATTCATCCACAATTTTAAAAGAAAAGGGGGGATTGGGGGGTACA
GTGCAGGGGAAAGAATAGTAGACATAATAGCAACAGACATACAAACTAAAGAATTACAAAAACAAATTAC
AAAAATTCAAAATTTTCGGGTTTATTACAGGGACAGCAGAGATCCACTTTGGCGCCGGCTCGAGGGGGCC
CGGGGAATTCGCTAGCTAGGTCTTGAAAGGAGTGGGAATTGGCTCCGGTGCCCGTCAGTGGGCAGAGCGC
ACATCGCCCACAGTCCCCGAGAAGTTGGGGGGAGGGGTCGGCAATTGATCCGGTGCCTAGAGAAGGTGGC
GCGGGGTAAACTGGGAAAGTGATGTCGTGTACTGGCTCCGCCTTTTTCCCGAGGGTGGGGGAGAACCGTA
TATAAGTGCAGTAGTCGCCGTGAACGTTCTTTTTCGCAACGGGTTTGCCGCCAGAACACAGGACCGGTTC
TAGATGACCGAGTACAAGCCCACGGTGCGCCTCGCCACCCGCGACGACGTCCCCAGGGCCGTACGCACCC
TCGCCGCCGCGTTCGCCGACTACCCCGCCACGCGCCACACCGTCGATCCGGACCGCCACATCGAGCGGGT
CACCGAGCTGCAAGAACTCTTCCTCACGCGCGTCGGGCTCGACATCGGCAAGGTGTGGGTCGCGGACGAC
GGCGCCGCCGTGGCGGTCTGGACCACGCCGGAGAGCGTCGAAGCGGGGGCGGTGTTCGCCGAGATCGGCC
CGCGCATGGCCGAGTTGAGCGGTTCCCGGCTGGCCGCGCAGCAACAGATGGAAGGCCTCCTGGCGCCGCA
CCGGCCCAAGGAGCCCGCGTGGTTCCTGGCCACCGTCGGAGTCTCGCCCGACCACCAGGGCAAGGGTCTG
GGCAGCGCCGTCGTGCTCCCCGGAGTGGAGGCGGCCGAGCGCGCCGGGGTGCCCGCCTTCCTGGAGACCT
CCGCGCCCCGCAACCTCCCCTTCTACGAGCGGCTCGGCTTCACCGTCACCGCCGACGTCGAGGTGCCCGA
AGGACCGCGCACCTGGTGCATGACCCGCAAGCCCGGTGCCGGATCCGGCGCAACAAACTTCTCTCTGCTG
AAACAAGCCGGAGATGTCGAAGAGAATCCTGGACCGATGGAAGACGCCAAAAACATAAAGAAAGGCCCGG
CGCCATTCTATCCGCTGGAAGATGGAACCGCTGGAGAGCAACTGCATAAGGCTATGAAGAGATACGCCCT
GGTTCCTGGAACAATTGCTTTTACAGATGCACATATCGAGGTGGACATCACTTACGCTGAGTACTTCGAA
ATGTCCGTTCGGTTGGCAGAAGCTATGAAACGATATGGGCTGAATACAAATCACAGAATCGTCGTATGCA
GTGAAAACTCTCTTCAATTCTTTATGCCGGTGTTGGGCGCGTTATTTATCGGAGTTGCAGTTGCGCCCGC
GAACGACATTTATAATGAACGTGAATTGCTCAACAGTATGGGCATTTCGCAGCCTACCGTGGTGTTCGTT
TCCAAAAAGGGGTTGCAAAAAATTTTGAACGTGCAAAAAAAGCTCCCAATCATCCAAAAAATTATTATCA
TGGATTCTAAAACGGATTACCAGGGATTTCAGTCGATGTACACGTTCGTCACATCTCATCTACCTCCCGG
TTTTAATGAATACGATTTTGTGCCAGAGTCCTTCGATAGGGACAAGACAATTGCACTGATCATGAACTCC
TCTGGATCTACTGGTCTGCCTAAAGGTGTCGCTCTGCCTCATAGAACTGCCTGCGTGAGATTCTCGCATG
CCAGAGATCCTATTTTTGGCAATCAAATCATTCCGGATACTGCGATTTTAAGTGTTGTTCCATTCCATCA
CGGTTTTGGAATGTTTACTACACTCGGATATTTGATATGTGGATTTCGAGTCGTCTTAATGTATAGATTT
GAAGAGGAGCTGTTTCTGAGGAGCCTTCAGGATTACAAGATTCAAAGTGCGCTGCTGGTGCCAACCCTAT
TCTCCTTCTTCGCCAAAAGCACTCTGATTGACAAATACGATTTATCTAATTTACACGAAATTGCTTCTGG
TGGCGCTCCCCTCTCTAAGGAAGTCGGGGAAGCGGTTGCCAAGAGGTTCCATCTGCCAGGTATCAGGCAA
GGATATGGGCTCACTGAGACTACATCAGCTATTCTGATTACACCCGAGGGGGATGATAAACCGGGCGCGG
TCGGTAAAGTTGTTCCATTTTTTGAAGCGAAGGTTGTGGATCTGGATACCGGGAAAACGCTGGGCGTTAA
TCAAAGAGGCGAACTGTGTGTGAGAGGTCCTATGATTATGTCCGGTTATGTAAACAATCCGGAAGCGACC
AACGCCTTGATTGACAAGGATGGATGGCTACATTCTGGAGACATAGCTTACTGGGACGAAGACGAACACT
TCTTCATCGTTGACCGCCTGAAGTCTCTGATTAAGTACAAAGGCTATCAGGTGGCTCCCGCTGAATTGGA
ATCCATCTTGCTCCAACACCCCAACATCTTCGACGCAGGTGTCGCAGGTCTTCCCGACGATGACGCCGGT
GAACTTCCCGCCGCCGTTGTTGTTTTGGAGCACGGAAAGACGATGACGGAAAAAGAGATCGTGGATTACG
TCGCCAGTCAAGTAACAACCGCGAAAAAGTTGCGCGGAGGAGTTGTGTTTGTGGACGAAGTACCGAAAGG
TCTTACCGGAAAACTCGACGCAAGAAAAATCAGAGAGATCCTCATAAAGGCCAAGAAGGGCGGAAAGATC
GCCGTGGGTACCGCAACAAACTTCTCTCTGCTGAAACAAGCCGGAGATGTCGAAGAGAATCCTGGACCGG
TGAGCAAGGGCGAGGAGCTGTTCACCGGGGTGGTGCCCATCCTGGTCGAGCTGGACGGCGACGTAAACGG
CCACAAGTTCAGCGTGTCCGGCGAGGGCGAGGGCGATGCCACCTACGGCAAGCTGACCCTGAAGTTCATC
TGCACCACCGGCAAGCTGCCCGTGCCCTGGCCCACCCTCGTGACCACCCTGACCTACGGCGTGCAGTGCT
TCAGCCGCTACCCCGACCACATGAAGCAGCACGACTTCTTCAAGTCCGCCATGCCCGAAGGCTACGTCCA
GGAGCGCACCATCTTCTTCAAGGACGACGGCAACTACAAGACCCGCGCCGAGGTGAAGTTCGAGGGCGAC
ACCCTGGTGAACCGCATCGAGCTGAAGGGCATCGACTTCAAGGAGGACGGCAACATCCTGGGGCACAAGC
TGGAGTACAACTACAACAGCCACAACGTCTATATCATGGCCGACAAGCAGAAGAACGGCATCAAGGTGAA
CTTCAAGATCCGCCACAACATCGAGGACGGCAGCGTGCAGCTCGCCGACCACTACCAGCAGAACACCCCC
ATCGGCGACGGCCCCGTGCTGCTGCCCGACAACCACTACCTGAGCACCCAGTCCGCCCTGAGCAAAGACC
CCAACGAGAAGCGCGATCACATGGTCCTGCTGGAGTTCGTGACCGCCGCCGGGATCACTCTCGGCATGGA
CGAGCTGTACAAGAAGCGTCCTGCTGCTACTAAGAAAGCTGGTCAAGCTAAGAAAAAGAAATAAACGCGT
TAAGTCGACAATCAACCTCTGGATTACAAAATTTGTGAAAGATTGACTGGTATTCTTAACTATGTTGCTC
CTTTTACGCTATGTGGATACGCTGCTTTAATGCCTTTGTATCATGCTATTGCTTCCCGTATGGCTTTCAT
TTTCTCCTCCTTGTATAAATCCTGGTTGCTGTCTCTTTATGAGGAGTTGTGGCCCGTTGTCAGGCAACGT
GGCGTGGTGTGCACTGTGTTTGCTGACGCAACCCCCACTGGTTGGGGCATTGCCACCACCTGTCAGCTCC
TTTCCGGGACTTTCGCTTTCCCCCTCCCTATTGCCACGGCGGAACTCATCGCCGCCTGCCTTGCCCGCTG
CTGGACAGGGGCTCGGCTGTTGGGCACTGACAATTCCGTGGTGTTGTCGGGGAAATCATCGTCCTTTCCT
TGGCTGCTCGCCTGTGTTGCCACCTGGATTCTGCGCGGGACGTCCTTCTGCTACGTCCCTTCGGCCCTCA
ATCCAGCGGACCTTCCTTCCCGCGGCCTGCTGCCGGCTCTGCGGCCTCTTCCGCGTCTTCGCCTTCGCCC
TCAGACGAGTCGGATCTCCCTTTGGGCCGCCTCCCCGCGTCGACTTTAAGACCAATGACTTACAAGGCAG
CTGTAGATCTTAGCCACTTTTTAAAAGAAAAGGGGGGACTGGAAGGGCTAATTCACTCCCAACGAAGACA
AGATCTGCTTTTTGCTTGTACTGGGTCTCTCTGGTTAGACCAGATCTGAGCCTGGGAGCTCTCTGGCTAA
CTAGGGAACCCACTGCTTAAGCCTCAATAAAGCTTGCCTTGAGTGCTTCAAGTAGTGTGTGCCCGTCTGT
TGTGTGACTCTGGTAACTAGAGATCCCTCAGACCCTTTTAGTCAGTGTGGAAAATCTCTAGCAGTACGTA
TAGTAGTTCATGTCATCTTATTATTCAGTATTTATAACTTGCAAAGAAATGAATATCAGAGAGTGAGAGG
AACTTGTTTATTGCAGCTTATAATGGTTACAAATAAAGCAATAGCATCACAAATTTCACAAATAAAGCAT
TTTTTTCACTGCATTCTAGTTGTGGTTTGTCCAAACTCATCAATGTATCTTATCATGTCTGGCTCTAGCT
ATCCCGCCCCTAACTCCGCCCATCCCGCCCCTAACTCCGCCCAGTTCCGCCCATTCTCCGCCCCATGGCT
GACTAATTTTTTTTATTTATGCAGAGGCCGAGGCCGCCTCGGCCTCTGAGCTATTCCAGAAGTAGTGAGG
AGGCTTTTTTGGAGGCCTAGGGACGTACCCAATTCGCCCTATAGTGAGTCGTATTACGCGCGCTCACTGG
CCGTCGTTTTACAACGTCGTGACTGGGAAAACCCTGGCGTTACCCAACTTAATCGCCTTGCAGCACATCC
CCCTTTCGCCAGCTGGCGTAATAGCGAAGAGGCCCGCACCGATCGCCCTTCCCAACAGTTGCGCAGCCTG
AATGGCGAATGGG
[124 nt withheld, positions 7154-7277]
C
[91 nt withheld, positions 7279-7369]
A
[49 nt withheld, positions 7371-7419]
CCTTTGACGTTGGAGTCCACGTTCTTT
[37 nt withheld, positions 7447-7483]
ACCCTATCTCGGTCTATTCTTTTGATTTATAAGGGATTTTGCCGATTTCGGCCTATTGGTTAAAAAATGA
GCTGATTTAACAAAAATTTAACGCGAATTTTAACAAAATATTAACGCTTACAATTTAGGTGGCACTTTTC
GGGGAAATGTGCGCGGAACCCCTATTTGTTTATTTTTCTAAATACATTCAAATATGTATCCGCTCATGAG
ACAATAACCCTGATAAATGCTTCAATAATATTGAAAAAGGAAGAGTATGAGTATTCAACATTTCCGTGTC
GCCCTTATTCCCTTTTTTGCGGCATTTTGCCTTCCTGTTTTTGCTCACCCAGAAACGCTGGTGAAAGTAA
AAGATGCTGAAGATCAGTTGGGTGCACGAGTGGGTTACATCGAACTGGATCTCAACAGCGGTAAGATCCT
TGAGAGTTTTCGCCCCGAAGAACGTTTTCCAATGATGAGCACTTTTAAAGTTCTGCTATGTGGCGCGGTA
TTATCCCGTATTGACGCCGGGCAAGAGCAACTCGGTCGCCGCATACACTATTCTCAGAATGACTTGGTTG
AGTACTCACCAGTCACAGAAAAGCATCTTACGGATGGCATGACAGTAAGAGAATTATGCAGTGCTGCCAT
AACCATGAGTGATAACACTGCGGCCAACTTACTTCTGACAACGATCGGAGGACCGAAGGAGCTAACCGCT
TTTTTGCACAACATGGGGGATCATGTAACTCGCCTTGATCGTTGGGAACCGGAGCTGAATGAAGCCATAC
CAAACGACGAGCGTGACACCACGATGCCTGTAGCAATGGCAACAACGTTGCGCAAACTATTAACTGGCGA
ACTACTTACTCTAGCTTCCCGGCAACAATTAATAGACTGGATGGAGGCGGATAAAGTTGCAGGACCACTT
CTGCGCTCGGCCCTTCCGGCTGGCTGGTTTATTGCTGATAAATCTGGAGCCGGTGAGCGTGGGTCTCGCG
GTATCATTGCAGCACTGGGGCCAGATGGTAAGCCCTCCCGTATCGTAGTTATCTACACGACGGGGAGTCA
GGCAACTATGGATGAACGAAATAGACAGATCGCTGAGATAGGTGCCTCACTGATTAAGCATTGGTAACTG
TCAGACCAAGTTTACTCATATATACTTTAGATTGATTTAAAACTTCATTTTTAATTTAAAAGGATCTAGG
TGAAGATCCTTTTTGATAATCTCATGACCAAAATCCCTTAACGTGAGTTTTCGTTCCACTGAGCGTCAGA
CCCCGTAGAAAAGATCAAAGGATCTTCTTGAGATCCTTTTTTTCTGCGCGTAATCTGCTGCTTGCAAACA
AAAAAACCACCGCTACCAGCGGTGGTTTGTTTGCCGGATCAAGAGCTACCAACTCTTTTTCCGAAGGTAA
CTGGCTTCAGCAGAGCGCAGATACCAAATACTGTTCTTCTAGTGTAGCCGTAGTTAGGCCACCACTTCAA
GAACTCTGTAGCACCGCCTACATACCTCGCTCTGCTAATCCTGTTACCAGTGGCTGCTGCCAGTGGCGAT
AAGTCGTGTCTTACCGGGTTGGACTCAAGACGATAGTTACCGGATAAGGCGCAGCGGTCGGGCTGAACGG
GGGGTTCGTGCACACAGCCCAGCTTGGAGCGAACGACCTACACCGAACTGAGATACCTACAGCGTGAGCT
ATGAGAAAGCGCCACGCTTCCCGAAGGGAGAAAGGCGGACAGGTATCCGGTAAGCGGCAGGGTCGGAACA
GGAGAGCGCACGAGGGAGCTTCCAGGGGGAAACGCCTGGTATCTTTATAGTCCTGTCGGGTTTCGCCACC
TCTGACTTGAGCGTCGATTTTTGTGATGCTCGTCAGGGGGGCGGAGCCTATGGAAAAACGCCAGCAACGC
GGCCTTTTTACGGTTCCTGGCCTTTTGCTGGCCTTTTGCTCACATGTTCTTTCCTGCGTTATCCCCTGAT
TCTGTGGATAACCGTATTACCGCCTTTGAGTGAGCTGATACCGCTCGCCGCAGCCGAACGACCGAGCGCA
GCGAGTCAGTGAGCGAGGAAGCGGAAGAGCGCCCAATACGCAAACCGCCTCTCCCCGCGCGTTGGCCGAT
TCATTAATGCAGCTGGCACGACAGGTTTCCCGACTGGAAAGCGGGCAGTGAGCGCAACGCAATTAATGTG
AGTTAGCTCACTCATTAGGCACCCCAGGCTTTACACTTTATGCTTCCGGCTCGTATGTTGTGTGGAATTG
TGAGCGGATAACAATTTCACACAGGAAACAGCTATGACCATGATTACGCCAAGCGCGCAATTAACCCTCA
CTAAAGGGAACAAAAGCTGGAGCTGCAAGC
Features (pLannotate 1.2.2; 29 found; start..end, strand, type, name):
      5..231     +  promoter       RSV promoter: Rous sarcoma virus enhancer/promoter
    232..412     +  LTR            5' LTR (truncated): truncated 5' long terminal repeat (LTR) from HIV-1
    459..584     +  misc_feature   HIV-1 Ψ: packaging signal of human immunodeficiency virus type 1
    568..931     +  CDS            HIV-1 gag (fragment): gag protein from human immunodeficiency virus 1; gag
   1077..1310    +  misc_feature   RRE: The Rev response element (RRE) of HIV-1 allows for Rev-dependent mRNA export from the nucleus to the cytoplasm.
   1687..1713    +  CDS            Rev (fragment): human immunodeficiency virus 1 (HIV-1) Rev protein; rev; enhances nuclear export of unspliced and incompletely spliced viral mRNAs
   1717..1957    +  promoter       U6 promoter: RNA polymerase III promoter for human U6 snRNA
   2069..2186    +  misc_feature   cPPT/CTS: central polypurine tract and central termination sequence of HIV-1
   2256..2274    +  CDS            small t antigen (fragment): SV40 (simian virus 40) small t antigen
   2300..2511    +  promoter       EF-1α core promoter: core promoter for human elongation factor EF-1α
   2524..3120    +  CDS            PuroR (fragment): puromycin N-acetyltransferase; pac from Streptomyces; confers resistance to puromycin
   3187..4836    +  CDS            luciferase: firefly luciferase; luc+; enhanced luc+ version of the luciferase gene
   4900..5613    +  CDS            EGFP: EGFP is a basic (constitutively fluorescent) green fluorescent protein published in 1996, derived from Aequorea victoria. It is reported to be a rapidly-maturing weak dimer with moderate acid sensitivity.
   5680..6268    +  misc_feature   WPRE: woodchuck hepatitis virus posttranscriptional regulatory element
   6319..6338    +  misc_feature   cPPT/CTS (fragment): central polypurine tract and central termination sequence of HIV-1
   6340..6573    +  LTR            3' LTR (ΔU3): self-inactivating 3' long terminal repeat (LTR) from HIV-1
   6651..6772    +  polyA_signal   SV40 poly(A) signal: SV40 polyadenylation signal
   6812..6947    +  rep_origin     SV40 ori: SV40 origin of replication
   6968..6986    -  promoter       T7 promoter: promoter for bacteriophage T7 RNA polymerase
   6994..7149    +  CDS            lacZα (fragment): LacZα fragment of β-galactosidase; lacZ fragment
   7154..7582    +  rep_origin     f1 ori (sequence partly withheld): f1 bacteriophage origin of replication; arrow indicates direction of (+) strand synthesis
   7635..7739    +  promoter       AmpR promoter: bla
   7740..8600    +  CDS            AmpR: β-lactamase; bla; confers resistance to ampicillin, carbenicillin, and related antibiotics
   8771..9359    +  rep_origin     ori: high-copy-number ColE1/pMB1/pBR322/pUC origin of replication
   9542..9634    +  CDS            lacI (fragment): lac repressor; lacI; The lac repressor binds to the lac operator to inhibit transcription in E. coli. This inhibition can be relieved by adding lactose or isopropyl-β-D-thiogalactopyranoside (IPTG).
   9647..9668    +  protein_bind   CAP binding site: CAP binding activates transcription in the presence of cAMP. E. coli catabolite activator protein
   9683..9713    +  promoter       lac promoter: promoter for the E. coli lac operon
   9721..9737    +  protein_bind   lac operator: The lac repressor binds to the lac operator to inhibit transcription in E. coli. This inhibition can be relieved by adding lactose or isopropyl-β-D-thiogalactopyranoside (IPTG). lac repressor encoded by lacI
   9782..9800    +  promoter       T3 promoter: promoter for bacteriophage T3 RNA polymerase
