[The description below was written by a language model from this plasmid's Addgene catalogue record and pLannotate feature annotations shown in this document.]
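Description:
pRC49-U6-DR-crRNA-BsmbI(x2)-6T; EFS-Puro-2A-Fluc-2A-EGFP_NLS-WPRE is a 9.8 kb lentiviral CRISPR vector built on the pRG01 backbone for delivering Cpf1 (Cas12a) crRNAs into mammalian cells. It is maintained in E. coli through a high-copy ColE1/pUC-type origin with ampicillin resistance, and it also carries an f1 origin, an SV40 origin and residual lac/T7/T3 cloning-vector elements. The viral portion has a third-generation, self-inactivating layout. An RSV promoter drives a truncated HIV-1 5' LTR, followed by the Ψ packaging signal with a partial gag fragment, the RRE for Rev-dependent export of the genomic RNA, a cPPT/CTS, a WPRE that enhances transcript expression, and a ΔU3 3' LTR with a downstream SV40 polyadenylation signal.

Two expression units sit between the LTRs. A human U6 Pol III promoter heads an empty crRNA cassette, which according to the record contains the LbCpf1 direct repeat, two BsmBI sites for inserting spacer or crRNA-array sequences, and a six-T U6 terminator; these short elements are not individually annotated in the feature table. Downstream, the EFS (EF-1α core) promoter drives a single open reading frame encoding puromycin N-acetyltransferase, firefly luciferase and nuclear-localised EGFP, separated by 2A peptides so that the three proteins are produced separately. The P2A-EGFP-NLS segment was added after luciferase by Gibson assembly. Transduced cells can therefore be selected with puromycin, followed by bioluminescence, and identified or sorted by nuclear green fluorescence. No Cpf1 nuclease is encoded, so it must be supplied separately. The associated publication used Cpf1 crRNA screening to profile double knockouts in metastasis in vivo.
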