Addgene plasmid #123363: pRC49-U6-DR-crRNA-BsmbI(x2)-6T; EFS-Puro-2A-Fluc-2A-EGFP_NLS-WPRE
Purpose: Lentiviral vector with empty U6 cassette containing LbCpf1 direct repeat and U6 terminator, with constitutive expression of puromycin resistance, Firefly luciferase, and nuclear EGFP.
Depositing lab: Sidi Chen. Depositing organization: Yale University. Publication: In vivo profiling of metastatic double knockouts through CRISPR-Cpf1 screens. Chow RD, Wang G, Ye L, Codina A, Kim HR, Shen L, Dong MB, Errami Y, Chen S. Nat Methods. 2019 May;16(5):405-408. doi: 10.1038/s41592-019-0371-5. Epub 2019 Apr 8. PubMed 30962622.
Backbone
  Vector backbone: pRG01
  Backbone size w/o insert (bp): 9004
  Total vector size (bp): 9823
  Modifications to backbone: Inserted P2A-EGFP_NLS after FLuc
  Vector type: Mammalian Expression, Lentiviral, CRISPR, Luciferase
  Selectable markers: Puromycin ; EGFP-NLS
Growth in bacteria
  Bacterial resistance: Ampicillin, 100 μg/mL
  Growth temperature: 37°C
  Growth strain: NEB Stable
  Copy number: High Copy
Gene/Insert
  Gene/Insert name: EGFP-NLS (alt name: Nuclear localized EGFP)
  Species: Synthetic
  Insert size (bp): 714
  Promoter: EFS
  Cloning method: Gibson Cloning
  Sequencing primers: 5′ gtggacgaagtaccgaaaggtcttacc; 3′ cagcgtatccacatagcgtaaaagga
Terms and licenses: Academic/Nonprofit Terms; Industry Terms: Not Available to Industry
How to cite: pRC49-U6-DR-crRNA-BsmbI(x2)-6T; EFS-Puro-2A-Fluc-2A-EGFP_NLS-WPRE was a gift from Sidi Chen (Addgene plasmid # 123363 ; http://n2t.net/addgene:123363 ; RRID:Addgene_123363)
